Addgene plasmid #24509: E pCMV-CFPLoxP-YFPatt
Depositing lab: Jehonathan Pinthus. Depositing organization: McMaster University. Publication: Dual expression recombinase based (DERB) single vector system for high throughput screening and verification of protein interactions in living cells. Lu J, Beatty L, Pinthus J. Nat Prec (2008). 10.1038/npre.2008.1550.1.
Backbone
  Vector backbone: pCMV
  Backbone manufacturer: Clontech
  Backbone size w/o insert (bp): 6724
  Vector type: Mammalian Expression
  Selectable markers: Neomycin (select with G418)
Growth in bacteria
  Bacterial resistance: Chloramphenicol and Kanamycin, 25 & 50 μg/mL
  Growth temperature: 37°C
  Growth strain: ccdB Survival
  Growth instructions: ccdB resistance E. Coli like Invitrogen’s One Shot® ccdB Survival™-T1R Chemically Competent Cells
  Copy number: High Copy
Gene/Insert
  Gene/Insert name: ECFP, EYFP (alt name: CFP, YFP)
  Species: Vibrio fischeri
  Insert size (bp): 757
  GenBank ID: P21578
  Tag / fusion protein: ECFP (C terminal on backbone); EYFP (C terminal on backbone)
  Cloning method: Restriction Enzyme; 5′ cloning site clonase (destroyed during cloning); 3′ cloning site recombinase (destroyed during cloning)
  Sequencing primers: 5′ E LoxP-Rcmb GGCCTCGTACTACGCCTATT; 3′ TCCGGATGAGCATTCATCAG
Resource information
  A portion of this plasmid was derived from a plasmid made by: 1. He, L. et al. Flow cytometric measurement of fluorescence (Forster) resonance energy transfer from cyan fluorescent protein to yellow fluorescent protein using single-laser excitation at 458 nm. Cytometry A. 53, 39-54 (2003).
Terms and licenses: Academic/Nonprofit Terms; Industry Terms: Not Available to Industry
Depositor comments: Note: This plasmid has been partially sequenced. Due to the presence of repeated features in the plasmid that prohibit thorough sequencing, the provided sequence should be considered theoretical and could contain errors. Please refer to Lu, Jian-Ping, Beatty, Laura, and Pinthus, Jehonathan . Dual expression recombinase based (DERB) single vector system for high throughput screening and verification of protein interactions in living cells. Available from Nature Precedings https://www.nature.com/articles/npre.2008.1550.2
How to cite: E pCMV-CFPLoxP-YFPatt was a gift from Jehonathan Pinthus (Addgene plasmid # 24509 ; http://n2t.net/addgene:24509 ; RRID:Addgene_24509)
