[The description below was written by a language model from this plasmid's Addgene catalogue record and pLannotate feature annotations shown in this document.]
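Description:
E pCMV-CFPLoxP-YFPatt is a mammalian expression plasmid built on a Clontech pCMV-type backbone. It serves as an empty destination vector in the dual expression recombinase based (DERB) system for screening and verifying protein interactions in living cells. It replicates in E. coli from a high-copy ColE1/pUC origin and also carries an f1 origin. A single NeoR/KanR gene is driven by both a bacterial bla promoter and the SV40 early promoter and ends in an HSV TK poly(A) signal. This gene gives kanamycin resistance in bacteria and G418 selection in mammalian cells.

The payload consists of two tandem CMV enhancer/promoter units. The first drives ECFP, followed by a short MCS remnant and a loxP site, so a first gene of interest can be inserted by Cre-mediated recombination downstream of the cyan tag. The second CMV promoter is followed by short fragments annotated as tet-operator-type sequence. It drives EYFP, which is joined to a Gateway cassette (attR1, chloramphenicol resistance, ccdB, attR2) ahead of an SV40 poly(A) signal. An LR Clonase reaction replaces this cassette with a second gene of interest. Until then, the ccdB toxin requires propagation in a ccdB-tolerant strain, with chloramphenicol as an additional selection. In both units the recombination site lies downstream of the fluorescent protein, although the catalogue lists the tags as "C terminal on backbone."

Co-expressing the CFP- and YFP-tagged partners from one plasmid suits FRET-type interaction readouts, consistent with the cited source material. The catalogue lists the insert species as Vibrio fischeri, whereas the annotation identifies both fluorescent proteins as Aequorea victoria derivatives. The depositor notes that repeated elements prevented full sequencing, so the sequence is theoretical and may contain errors.
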