Features (pLannotate 1.2.2; 31 found; start..end, strand, type, name):
     61..364     +  enhancer       CMV enhancer: human cytomegalovirus immediate early enhancer
    365..568     +  promoter       CMV promoter: human cytomegalovirus (CMV) immediate early promoter
    613..1329    +  CDS            ECFP: ECFP is a basic (constitutively fluorescent) cyan fluorescent protein published in 1996, derived from Aequorea victoria. It has low acid sensitivity.
   1330..1360    +  misc_feature   MCS (fragment): multiple cloning site
   1360..1393    +  protein_bind   loxP: Cre-mediated recombination occurs in the 8-bp core sequence (GCATACAT). Cre recombinase
   1399..1490    -  promoter       AmpR promoter (fragment): bla
   1619..1922    +  enhancer       CMV enhancer: human cytomegalovirus immediate early enhancer
   1923..2126    +  promoter       CMV promoter: human cytomegalovirus (CMV) immediate early promoter
   2128..2147    +  promoter       PLtetO-1 promoter (fragment): modified phage lambda PL promoter with tet operator sites (Lutz and Bujard, 1997)
   2149..2168    +  promoter       PLtetO-1 promoter (fragment): modified phage lambda PL promoter with tet operator sites (Lutz and Bujard, 1997)
   2176..2209    +  promoter       TRE3GV promoter (fragment): 3rd-generation Tet-responsive promoter that can be activated by binding of Tet-On® 3G, optimized for retroviral and lentiviral vectors
   2299..3015    +  CDS            EYFP: EYFP is a basic (constitutively fluorescent) green/yellow fluorescent protein published in 1996, derived from Aequorea victoria. It is reported to be a very rapidly-maturing weak dimer with high acid sensitivity.
   3016..3038    +  misc_feature   MCS (fragment): multiple cloning site
   3052..3176    +  protein_bind   attR1: mutant version of attR; recombination site for the Gateway® LR reaction LR Clonase™
   3201..3231    +  promoter       lac UV5 promoter: E. coli lac promoter with an "up" mutation
   3256..3284    +  promoter       cat promoter (fragment): promoter of the E. coli cat gene encoding chloramphenicol acetyltransferase
   3285..3944    +  CDS            CmR: chloramphenicol acetyltransferase; cat; confers resistance to chloramphenicol
   4123..4281    +  CDS            ccdA (fragment): CCDA_ECO57 - Also known as H, letA. Experimental evidence at protein level: Swiss-Prot protein existence level 1. Antitoxin component of a type II toxin-antitoxin (TA) system which inhibits the post-segregational killing (PSK) of plasmid-free cells, also referred to as a plasmid addiction system. Binds to and blocks the activity of CcdB; will also remove bound CcdB protein from the CcdB-GyrA complex by forming a CcdA-CcdB complex, a process termed rejuvenation. Functions as a transcriptional corepressor for the ccdAB operon, repression also requires CcdB (By similarity). From Escherichia coli
   4286..4588    +  CDS            ccdB: CCDB_ECOLI - Also known as G, letB, letD. Experimental evidence at protein level: Swiss-Prot protein existence level 1. Toxic component of a type II toxin-antitoxin (TA) system, functioning in plasmid maintainence. Responsible for the post- segregational killing (PSK) of plasmid-free cells, also referred to as a plasmid addiction system. Half-life of over 2 hours. Cell killing by CcdB is accompanied by filamentation, defects in chromosome and plasmid segregation, defects in cell division, formation of anucleate cells, decreased DNA synthesis and plasmid loss. Interferes with the activity of DN
   4632..4756    -  protein_bind   attR2: mutant version of attR; recombination site for the Gateway® LR reaction LR Clonase™
   4818..4836    -  promoter       T7 promoter: promoter for bacteriophage T7 RNA polymerase
   4866..4950    +  CDS            large T antigen (fragment): large T antigen from SV40 (simian virus 40)
   4973..5094    +  polyA_signal   SV40 poly(A) signal: SV40 polyadenylation signal
   5128..5556    -  rep_origin     f1 ori (sequence partly withheld): f1 bacteriophage origin of replication; arrow indicates direction of (+) strand synthesis
   5583..5687    +  promoter       AmpR promoter: bla
   5689..6046    +  promoter       SV40 promoter: SV40 enhancer and early promoter
   6081..6875    +  CDS            NeoR/KanR: aminoglycoside phosphotransferase from Tn5; aph(3')-II (or nptII); confers resistance to neomycin, kanamycin, and G418 (Geneticin®)
   6896..7048    +  CDS            ble (fragment): BLE_KLEPN - Experimental evidence at protein level: Swiss-Prot protein existence level 1. Binding protein with a strong affinity to the bleomycin family of antibiotics. Binds to CL990; an antimitotic-antibiotic compound. From Klebsiella pneumoniae.
   7107..7154    +  polyA_signal   HSV TK poly(A) signal: herpes simplex virus thymidine kinase polyadenylation signal (Cole and Stacy, 1985)
   7245..7261    -  polyA_signal   bGH poly(A) signal (fragment): bovine growth hormone polyadenylation signal
   7483..8071    +  rep_origin     ori: high-copy-number ColE1/pMB1/pBR322/pUC origin of replication
>Addgene plasmid #24509 | E pCMV-CFPLoxP-YFPatt | depositor full sequence | sequence record 11421 | Author sequence
TAGTTATTAATAGTAATCAATTACGGGGTCATTAGTTCATAGCCCATATATGGAGTTCCGCGTTACATAA
CTTACGGTAAATGGCCCGCCTGGCTGACCGCCCAACGACCCCCGCCCATTGACGTCAATAATGACGTATG
TTCCCATAGTAACGCCAATAGGGACTTTCCATTGACGTCAATGGGTGGAGTATTTACGGTAAACTGCCCA
CTTGGCAGTACATCAAGTGTATCATATGCCAAGTACGCCCCCTATTGACGTCAATGACGGTAAATGGCCC
GCCTGGCATTATGCCCAGTACATGACCTTATGGGACTTTCCTACTTGGCAGTACATCTACGTATTAGTCA
TCGCTATTACCATGGTGATGCGGTTTTGGCAGTACATCAATGGGCGTGGATAGCGGTTTGACTCACGGGG
ATTTCCAAGTCTCCACCCCATTGACGTCAATGGGAGTTTGTTTTGGCACCAAAATCAACGGGACTTTCCA
AAATGTCGTAACAACTCCGCCCCATTGACGCAAATGGGCGGTAGGCGTGTACGGTGGGAGGTCTATATAA
GCAGAGCTGGTTTAGTGAACCGTCAGATCCGCTAGCGCTACCGGTCGCCACCATGGTGAGCAAGGGCGAG
GAGCTGTTCACCGGGGTGGTGCCCATCCTGGTCGAGCTGGACGGCGACGTAAACGGCCACAAGTTCAGCG
TGTCCGGCGAGGGCGAGGGCGATGCCACCTACGGCAAGCTGACCCTGAAGTTCATCTGCACCACCGGCAA
GCTGCCCGTGCCCTGGCCCACCCTCGTGACCACCCTGACCTGGGGCGTGCAGTGCTTCAGCCGCTACCCC
GACCACATGAAGCAGCACGACTTCTTCAAGTCCGCCATGCCCGAAGGCTACGTCCAGGAGCGCACCATCT
TCTTCAAGGACGACGGCAACTACAAGACCCGCGCCGAGGTGAAGTTCGAGGGCGACACCCTGGTGAACCG
CATCGAGCTGAAGGGCATCGACTTCAAGGAGGACGGCAACATCCTGGGGCACAAGCTGGAGTACAACTAC
ATCAGCCACAACGTCTATATCACCGCCGACAAGCAGAAGAACGGCATCAAGGCCAACTTCAAGATCCGCC
ACAACATCGAGGACGGCAGCGTGCAGCTCGCCGACCACTACCAGCAGAACACCCCCATCGGCGACGGCCC
CGTGCTGCTGCCCGACAACCACTACCTGAGCACCCAGTCCGCCCTGAGCAAAGACCCCAACGAGAAGCGC
GATCACATGGTCCTGCTGGAGTTCGTGACCGCCGCCGGGATCACTCTCGGCATGGACGAGCTGTACAAGT
CCGGACTCAGATCTCGAGCTCAAGCTTCGATAACTTCGTATAGCATACATTATACGAAGTTATAGATCCA
ATATTATTGAAGCATTTATCAGGGTTATTGTCTCATGAGCGGATACATATTTGAATGTATTTAGAAAAAT
AAACAAATAGGGGTTCCGCGCACATTTCCCCGAAAAGTGCCACCTGACGTGGATCCTGCCACCTGACGTC
TAAGAAACCATTATTATCATGACATTAACCTATAAAAATAGGCGTAGTACGAGGCCCTTTCACTCATTAG
ATGCATGTCGTTACATAACTTACGGTAAATGGCCCGCCTGGCTGACCGCCCAACGACCCCCGCCCATTGA
CGTCAATAATGACGTATGTTCCCATAGTAACGCCAATAGGGACTTTCCATTGACGTCAATGGGTGGAGTA
TTTACGGTAAACTGCCCACTTGGCAGTACATCAAGTGTATCATATGCCAAGTACGCCCCCTATTGACGTC
AATGACGGTAAATGGCCCGCCTGGCATTATGCCCAGTACATGACCTTATGGGACTTTCCTACTTGGCAGT
ACATCTACGTATTAGTCATCGCTATTACCATGGTGATGCGGTTTTGGCAGTACATCAATGGGCGTGGATA
GCGGTTTGACTCACGGGGATTTCCAAGTCTCCACCCCATTGACGTCAATGGGAGTTTGTTTTGGCACCAA
AATCAACGGGACTTTCCAAAATGTCGTAACAACTCCGCCCCATTGACGCAAATGGGCGGTAGGCGTGTAC
GGTGGGAGGTCTATATAAGCAGAGCTCTCCCTATCAGTGATAGAGATCTCCCTATCAGTGATAGAGATCG
TCGACGAGCTCGTTTAGTGAACCGTCAGATCGCCTGGAGACGCCATCCACGCTGTTTTGACCTCCATAGA
AGACACCGGGACCGATCCAGCCTCCGGACTCTAGAGGATCCCTACCGGTGTCGCCACCATGGTGAGCAAG
GGCGAGGAGCTGTTCACCGGGGTGGTGCCCATCCTGGTCGAGCTGGACGGCGACGTAAACGGCCACAAGT
TCAGCGTGTCCGGCGAGGGCGAGGGCGATGCCACCTACGGCAAGCTGACCCTGAAGTTCATCTGCACCAC
CGGCAAGCTGCCCGTGCCCTGGCCCACCCTCGTGACCACCTTCGGCTACGGCCTGCAGTGCTTCGCCCGC
TACCCCGACCACATGAAGCAGCACGACTTCTTCAAGTCCGCCATGCCCGAAGGCTACGTCCAGGAGCGCA
CCATCTTCTTCAAGGACGACGGCAACTACAAGACCCGCGCCGAGGTGAAGTTCGAGGGCGACACCCTGGT
GAACCGCATCGAGCTGAAGGGCATCGACTTCAAGGAGGACGGCAACATCCTGGGGCACAAGCTGGAGTAC
AACTACAACAGCCACAACGTCTATATCATGGCCGACAAGCAGAAGAACGGCATCAAGGTGAACTTCAAGA
TCCGCCACAACATCGAGGACGGCAGCGTGCAGCTCGCCGACCACTACCAGCAGAACACCCCCATCGGCGA
CGGCCCCGTGCTGCTGCCCGACAACCACTACCTGAGCTACCAGTCCGCCCTGAGCAAAGACCCCAACGAG
AAGCGCGATCACATGGTCCTGCTGGAGTTCGTGACCGCCGCCGGGATCACTCTCGGCATGGACGAGCTGT
ACAAGTCCGGACTCAGATCTCGAGCTCACTCGAGCCCATCAACAAGTTTGTACAAAAAAGCTGAACGAGA
AACGTAAAATGATATAAATATCAATATATTAAATTAGATTTTGCATAAAAAACAGACTACATAATACTGT
AAAACACAACATATCCAGTCACTATGGCGGCCGCATTAGGCACCCCAGGCTTTACACTTTATGCTTCCGG
CTCGTATAATGTGTGGATTTTGAGTTAGGATCCGGCGAGATTTTCAGGAGCTAAGGAAGCTAAAATGGAG
AAAAAAATCACTGGATATACCACCGTTGATATATCCCAATGGCATCGTAAAGAACATTTTGAGGCATTTC
AGTCAGTTGCTCAATGTACCTATAACCAGACCGTTCAGCTGGATATTACGGCCTTTTTAAAGACCGTAAA
GAAAAATAAGCACAAGTTTTATCCGGCCTTTATTCACATTCTTGCCCGCCTGATGAATGCTCATCCGGAA
TTCCGTATGGCAATGAAAGACGGTGAGCTGGTGATATGGGATAGTGTTCACCCTTGTTACACCGTTTTCC
ATGAGCAAACTGAAACGTTTTCATCGCTCTGGAGTGAATACCACGACGATTTCCGGCAGTTTCTACACAT
ATATTCGCAAGATGTGGCGTGTTACGGTGAAAACCTGGCCTATTTCCCTAAAGGGTTTATTGAGAATATG
TTTTTCGTCTCAGCCAATCCCTGGGTGAGTTTCACCAGTTTTGATTTAAACGTGGCCAATATGGACAACT
TCTTCGCCCCCGTTTTCACCATGGGCAAATATTATACGCAAGGCGACAAGGTGCTGATGCCGCTGGCGAT
TCAGGTTCATCATGCCGTCTGTGATGGCTTCCATGTCGGCAGAATGCTTAATGAATTACAACAGTACTGC
GATGAGTGGCAGGGCGGGGCGTAAAGATCTGGATCCGGCTTACTAAAAGCCAGATAACAGTATGCGTATT
TGCGCGCTGATTTTTGCGGTATAAGAATATATACTGATATGTATACCCGAAGTATGTCAAAAAGAGGTGT
GCTATGAAGCAGCGTATTACAGTGACAGTTGACAGCGACAGCTATCAGTTGCTCAAGGCATATATGATGT
CAATATCTCCGGTCTGGTAAGCACAACCATGCAGAATGAAGCCCGTCGTCTGCGTGCCGAACGCTGGAAA
GCGGAAAATCAGGAAGGGATGGCTGAGGTCGCCCGGTTTATTGAAATGAACGGCTCTTTTGCTGACGAGA
ACAGGGACTGGTGAAATGCAGTTTAAGGTTTACACCTATAAAAGAGAGAGCCGTTATCGTCTGTTTGTGG
ATGTACAGAGTGATATTATTGACACGCCCGGGCGACGGATGGTGATCCCCCTGGCCAGTGCACGTCTGCT
GTCAGATAAAGTCTCCCGTGAACTTTACCCGGTGGTGCATATCGGGGATGAAAGCTGGCGCATGATGACC
ACCGATATGGCCAGTGTGCCGGTCTCCGTTATCGGGGAAGAAGTGGCTGATCTCAGCCACCGCGAAAATG
ACATCAAAAACGCCATTAACCTGATGTTCTGGGGAATATAAATGTCAGGCTCCCTTATACACAGCCAGTC
TGCAGGTCGACCATAGTGACTGGATATGTTGTGTTTTACAGTATTATGTAGTCTGTTTTTTATGCAAAAT
CTAATTTAATATATTGATATTTATATCATTTTACGTTTCTCGTTCAGCTTTCTTGTACAAAGTGGTTGAT
GGGCGGCCGCTCTAGAGGGCCCAAGCTTACGCGTGCATGCGACGTCATAGCTCTCTCCCTATAGTGAGTC
GTATTATAAGCTAGGCACTGGCCGTTCTAGATAACTGATCATAATCAGCCATACCACATTTGTAGAGGTT
TTACTTGCTTTAAAAAACCTCCCACACCTCCCCCTGAACCTGAAACATAAAATGAATGCAATTGTTGTTG
TTAACTTGTTTATTGCAGCTTATAATGGTTACAAATAAAGCAATAGCATCACAAATTTCACAAATAAAGC
ATTTTTTTCACTGCATTCTAGTTGTGGTTTGTCCAAACTCATCAATGTATCTTAAGGCGTAAATTGTAAG
CGTTAATATTTTGTTAAAATTCGCGTTAAATTTTTGTTAAATCAGCTCATTTTTTAACCAATAGGCCGAA
ATCGGCAAAATCCCTTATAAATCAAAAGAATAGACCGAGATAGGGT
[37 nt withheld, positions 5227-5263]
AAAGAACGTGGACTCCAACGTCAAAGG
[49 nt withheld, positions 5291-5339]
T
[91 nt withheld, positions 5341-5431]
G
[124 nt withheld, positions 5433-5556]
CAGGTGGCACTTTTCGGGGAAATGTGCGCGGAACCCCTATTTGTTTATTTTTCTAAATACATTCAAATAT
GTATCCGCTCATGAGACAATAACCCTGATAAATGCTTCAATAATATTGAAAAAGGAAGAGTCCTGAGGCG
GAAAGAACCAGCTGTGGAATGTGTGTCAGTTAGGGTGTGGAAAGTCCCCAGGCTCCCCAGCAGGCAGAAG
TATGCAAAGCATGCATCTCAATTAGTCAGCAACCAGGTGTGGAAAGTCCCCAGGCTCCCCAGCAGGCAGA
AGTATGCAAAGCATGCATCTCAATTAGTCAGCAACCATAGTCCCGCCCCTAACTCCGCCCATCCCGCCCC
TAACTCCGCCCAGTTCCGCCCATTCTCCGCCCCATGGCTGACTAATTTTTTTTATTTATGCAGAGGCCGA
GGCCGCCTCGGCCTCTGAGCTATTCCAGAAGTAGTGAGGAGGCTTTTTTGGAGGCCTAGGCTTTTGCAAA
GATCGATCAAGAGACAGGATGAGGATCGTTTCGCATGATTGAACAAGATGGATTGCACGCAGGTTCTCCG
GCCGCTTGGGTGGAGAGGCTATTCGGCTATGACTGGGCACAACAGACAATCGGCTGCTCTGATGCCGCCG
TGTTCCGGCTGTCAGCGCAGGGGCGCCCGGTTCTTTTTGTCAAGACCGACCTGTCCGGTGCCCTGAATGA
ACTGCAAGACGAGGCAGCGCGGCTATCGTGGCTGGCCACGACGGGCGTTCCTTGCGCAGCTGTGCTCGAC
GTTGTCACTGAAGCGGGAAGGGACTGGCTGCTATTGGGCGAAGTGCCGGGGCAGGATCTCCTGTCATCTC
ACCTTGCTCCTGCCGAGAAAGTATCCATCATGGCTGATGCAATGCGGCGGCTGCATACGCTTGATCCGGC
TACCTGCCCATTCGACCACCAAGCGAAACATCGCATCGAGCGAGCACGTACTCGGATGGAAGCCGGTCTT
GTCGATCAGGATGATCTGGACGAAGAGCATCAGGGGCTCGCGCCAGCCGAACTGTTCGCCAGGCTCAAGG
CGAGCATGCCCGACGGCGAGGATCTCGTCGTGACCCATGGCGATGCCTGCTTGCCGAATATCATGGTGGA
AAATGGCCGCTTTTCTGGATTCATCGACTGTGGCCGGCTGGGTGTGGCGGACCGCTATCAGGACATAGCG
TTGGCTACCCGTGATATTGCTGAAGAGCTTGGCGGCGAATGGGCTGACCGCTTCCTCGTGCTTTACGGTA
TCGCCGCTCCCGATTCGCAGCGCATCGCCTTCTATCGCCTTCTTGACGAGTTCTTCTGAGCGGGACTCTG
GGGTTCGAAATGACCGACCAAGCGACGCCCAACCTGCCATCACGAGATTTCGATTCCACCGCCGCCTTCT
ATGAAAGGTTGGGCTTCGGAATCGTTTTCCGGGACGCCGGCTGGATGATCCTCCAGCGCGGGGATCTCAT
GCTGGAGTTCTTCGCCCACCCTAGGGGGAGGCTAACTGAAACACGGAAGGAGACAATACCGGAAGGAACC
CGCGCTATGACGGCAATAAAAAGACAGAATAAAACGCACGGTGTTGGGTCGTTTGTTCATAAACGCGGGG
TTCGGTCCCAGGGCTGGCACTCTGTCGATACCCCACCGAGACCCCATTGGGGCCAATACGCCCGCGTTTC
TTCCTTTTCCCCACCCCACCCCCCAAGTTCGGGTGAAGGCCCAGGGCTCGCAGCCAACGTCGGGGCGGCA
GGCCCTGCCATAGCCTCAGGTTACTCATATATACTTTAGATTGATTTAAAACTTCATTTTTAATTTAAAA
GGATCTAGGTGAAGATCCTTTTTGATAATCTCATGACCAAAATCCCTTAACGTGAGTTTTCGTTCCACTG
AGCGTCAGACCCCGTAGAAAAGATCAAAGGATCTTCTTGAGATCCTTTTTTTCTGCGCGTAATCTGCTGC
TTGCAAACAAAAAAACCACCGCTACCAGCGGTGGTTTGTTTGCCGGATCAAGAGCTACCAACTCTTTTTC
CGAAGGTAACTGGCTTCAGCAGAGCGCAGATACCAAATACTGTCCTTCTAGTGTAGCCGTAGTTAGGCCA
CCACTTCAAGAACTCTGTAGCACCGCCTACATACCTCGCTCTGCTAATCCTGTTACCAGTGGCTGCTGCC
AGTGGCGATAAGTCGTGTCTTACCGGGTTGGACTCAAGACGATAGTTACCGGATAAGGCGCAGCGGTCGG
GCTGAACGGGGGGTTCGTGCACACAGCCCAGCTTGGAGCGAACGACCTACACCGAACTGAGATACCTACA
GCGTGAGCTATGAGAAAGCGCCACGCTTCCCGAAGGGAGAAAGGCGGACAGGTATCCGGTAAGCGGCAGG
GTCGGAACAGGAGAGCGCACGAGGGAGCTTCCAGGGGGAAACGCCTGGTATCTTTATAGTCCTGTCGGGT
TTCGCCACCTCTGACTTGAGCGTCGATTTTTGTGATGCTCGTCAGGGGGGCGGAGCCTATGGAAAAACGC
CAGCAACGCGGCCTTTTTACGGTTCCTGGCCTTTTGCTGGCCTTTTGCTCACATGTTCTTTCCTGCGTTA
TCCCCTGATTCTGTGGATAACCGTATTACCGCCATGCAT
