>Addgene plasmid #24509 | E pCMV-CFPLoxP-YFPatt | addgene partial sequence | sequence record 30419 | 24509 with pBR322ori-F
TCTGACTTGAGCGTCGATTTTTGTGATGCTCGTCAGGGGGGCGGAGCCTATGGAAAAACGCCAGCAACGC
GGCCTTTTTACGGTTCCTGGCCTTTTGCTGGCCTTTTGCTCACATGTTCTTTCCTGCGTTATCCCCTGAT
TCTGTGGATAACCGTATTACCGCCATGCATTAGTTATTAATAGTAATCAATTACGGGGTCATTAGTTCAT
AGCCCATATATGGAGTTCCGCGTTACATAACTTACGGTAAATGGCCCGCCTGGCTGACCGCCCAACGACC
CCCGCCCATTGACGTCAATAATGACGTATGTTCCCATAGTAACGCCAATAGGGACTTTCCATTGACGTCA
ATGGGTGGAGTATTTACGGTAAACTGCCCACTTGGCAGTACATCAAGTGTATCATATGCCAAGTACGCCC
CCTATTGACGTCAATGACGGTAAATGGCCCGCCTGGCATTATGCCCAGTACATGACCTTATGGGACTTTC
CTACTTGGCAGTACATCTACGTATTAGTCATCGCTATTACCATGGTGATGCGGTTTTGGCAGTACATCAA
TGGGCGTGGATAGCGGTTTGACTCACGGGGATTTCCAAGTCTCCACCCCATTGACGTCAATGGGAGTTTG
TTTTGGCACCAAAATCAACGGGACTTTCCAAAATGTCGTAACAACTCCGCCCCATTGACGCAAATGGGCG
GTAGGCGTGTACGGTGGGAGGTCTATATAAGCAGAGCTGGTTTAGTGAACCGTCAGATCCGCTAGCGCTA
CCGGTCGCCACCATGGTGAGCAAGGGCGAGGAGCTGTTCACCGGGGTGGTGCCCATCCTGGTCGAGCTGG
ACGGCGACGTAAACGGCCACAAGTTCAGCGTGT
