>Addgene plasmid #24509 | E pCMV-CFPLoxP-YFPatt | addgene partial sequence | sequence record 66314 | CAT-R  5'-GCAACTGACTGAAATGCCTC-3'
ATGCCATTGGGATATATCAACGGTGGTATATCCAGTGATTTTTTTCTCCATTTTAGCTTCCTTAGCTCCT
GAAAATCTCGACGGATCCTAACTCAAAATCCACACATTATACGAGCCGGAAGCATAAAGTGTAAAGCCTG
GGGTGCCTAATGCGGCCGCCATAGTGACTGGATATGTTGTGTTTTACAGTATTATGTAGTCTGTTTTTTA
TGCAAAATCTAATTTAATATATTGATATTTATATCATTTTACGTTTCTCGTTCAGCTTTTTTGTACAAAC
TTGTTGATGGGCTCGAGTGAGCTCGAGATCTGAGTCCGGACTTGTACAGCTCGTCCATGCCGAGAGTGAT
CCCGGCGGCGGTCACGAACTCCAGCAGGACCATGTGATCGCGCTTCTCGTTGGGGTCTTTGCTCAGGGCG
GACTGGTAGCTCAGGTAGTGGTTGTCGGGCAGCAGCACGGGGCCGTCGCCGATGGGGGTGTTCTGCTGGT
AGTGGTCGGCGAGCTGCACGCTGCCGTCCTCGATGTTGTGGCGGATCTTGAAGTTCACCTTGATGCCGTT
CTTCTGCTTGTCGGCCATGATATAGACGTTGTGGCTGTTGTAGTTGTACTCCAGCTTGTGCCCCAGGATG
TTGCCGTCCTCCTTGAAGTCGATGCCCTTCAGCTCGATGCGGTTCACCAGGGTGTCGCCCTCGAACTTCA
CCTCGGCGCGGGTCTTGTAGTTGCCGTCGTCCTTGAAGAAGATGGTGCGCTCCTGGACGTAGCCTTCGGG
CATGGCGGACTTGAAGAAGTCGTGCTGCTTCATGTGGTCGGGGTAGCGGGCGAAGCACTGCAGGCCGTAG
CCGAAGGTGGTCACGAGGGTGGGCCAGGGCACGGGCAGCTTGCCGGTGGTGCAGATGAACTTCAGGGTCA
GCTTGCCGTA
