>Addgene plasmid #24509 | E pCMV-CFPLoxP-YFPatt | addgene partial sequence | sequence record 66316 | EBV-rev 5'-GTGGTTTGTCCAAACTCATC-3'
AGGCGTAAATTGTAAGCGTTAATATTTTGTTAAAATTCGCGTTAAATTTTTGTTAAATCAGCTCATTTTT
TAACCAATAGGCCGAAATCGGCAAAATCCCTTATAAATCAAAAGAATAGACCGAGATAGGGT
[37 nt withheld, positions 133-169]
AAAGAACGTGGACTCCAACGTCAAAGG
[49 nt withheld, positions 197-245]
T
[91 nt withheld, positions 247-337]
G
[124 nt withheld, positions 339-462]
CAGGTGGCACTTTTCGGGGAAATGTGCGCGGAACCCCTATTTGTTTATTTTTCTAAATACATTCAAATAT
GTATCCGCTCATGAGACAATAACCCTGATAAATGCTTCAATAATATTGAAAAAGGAAGAGTCCTGAGGCG
GAAAGAACCAGCTGTGGAATGTGTGTCAGTTAGGGTGTGGAAAGTCCCCAGGCTCCCCAGCAGGCAGAAG
TATGCAAAGCATGCATCTCAATTAGTCAGCAACCAGGTGTGGAAAGTCCCCAGGCTCCCCAGCAGGCAGA
AGTATGCAAAGCATGCATCTCAATTAGTCAGCAACCATAGTCCCGCCCCTAACTCCGCCCATCCCGCCCC
TAACTCCGCCCAGTTCCGCCCATT
