>Addgene plasmid #24509 | E pCMV-CFPLoxP-YFPatt | addgene partial sequence | sequence record 66317 | ccdB-Fwd 5'-GCATGATGACCACCGATATG-3'
CGGTCTCCGTTATCGGGGAAGAAGTGGCTGATCTCAGCCACCGCGAAAATGACATCAAAAACGCCATTAA
CCTGATGTTCTGGGGAATATAAATGTCAGGCTCCCTTATACACAGCCAGTCTGCAGGTCGACCATAGTGA
CTGGATATGTTGTGTTTTACAGTATTATGTAGTCTGTTTTTTATGCAAAATCTAATTTAATATATTGATA
TTTATATCATTTTACGTTTCTCGTTCAGCTTTCTTGTACAAAGTGGTTGATGGGCGGCCGCTCTAGAGGG
CCCAAGCTTACGCGTGCATGCGACCTCATAGCTCTCTCCCTATAGTGAGTCGTATTATAAGCTAGGCACT
GGCCGTACTAGATAACTGATCATAATCAGCCATACCACATTTGTAGAGGTTTTACTTGCTTTAAAAAACC
TCCCACACCTCCCCCTGAACCTGAAACATAAAATGAATGCAATTGTTGTTGTTAACTTGTTTATTGCAGC
TTATAATGGTTACAAATAAAGCAATAGCATCACAAATTTCACAAATAAAGCATTTTTTTCACTGCATTCT
AGTTGTGGTTTGTCCAAACTCATCAATGTATCTTAAGGCGTAAATTGTAAGCGTTAATATTTTGTTAAAA
TTCGCGTTAAATTTTTGTTAAATCAGCTCATTTTTTAACCAATAGGCCGAAATCGGCAAAATCCCTTATA
AATCAAAAGAATAGACCGAGATAGGGT
[37 nt withheld, positions 728-764]
AAAGAACGTGGACTCCAACGTCAAAGG
[49 nt withheld, positions 792-840]
TAATCAAGTTTTTTGGGGTC
